>Addgene plasmid #91420 | pHH0103_NCK1-2/3 | addgene full sequence | sequence record 192282 | Addgene NGS Result
ATCATGACATTAACCTATAAAAATAGGCGTATCACGAGGCCCTTTCGTCTTCAAGAATTCCCGACACCAT
CGAATGGTGCAAAACCTTTCGCGGTATGGCATGATAGCGCCCGGAAGAGAGTCAATTCAGGGTGGTGAAT
GTGAAACCAGTAACGTTATACGATGTCGCAGAGTATGCCGGTGTCTCTTATCAGACCGTTTCCCGCGTGG
TGAACCAGGCCAGCCACGTTTCTGCGAAAACGCGGGAAAAAGTGGAAGCGGCGATGGCGGAGCTGAATTA
CATTCCCAACCGCGTGGCACAACAACTGGCGGGCAAACAGTCGTTGCTGATTGGCGTTGCCACCTCCAGT
CTGGCCCTGCACGCGCCGTCGCAAATTGTCGCGGCGATTAAATCTCGCGCCGATCAACTGGGTGCCAGCG
TGGTGGTGTCGATGGTAGAACGAAGCGGCGTCGAAGCCTGTAAAGCGGCGGTGCACAATCTTCTCGCGCA
ACGCGTCAGTGGGCTGATCATTAACTATCCGCTGGATGACCAGGATGCCATTGCTGTGGAAGCTGCCTGC
ACTAATGTTCCGGCGTTATTTCTTGATGTCTCTGACCAGACACCCATCAACAGTATTATTTTCTCCCATG
AAGACGGTACGCGACTGGGCGTGGAGCATCTGGTCGCATTGGGTCACCAGCAAATCGCGCTGTTAGCGGG
CCCATTAAGTTCTGTCTCGGCGCGTCTGCGTCTGGCTGGCTGGCATAAATATCTCACTCGCAATCAAATT
CAGCCGATAGCGGAACGGGAAGGCGACTGGAGTGCCATGTCCGGTTTTCAACAAACCATGCAAATGCTGA
ATGAGGGCATCGTTCCCACTGCGATGCTGGTTGCCAACGATCAGATGGCGCTGGGCGCAATGCGCGCCAT
TACCGAGTCCGGGCTGCGCGTTGGTGCGGATATCTCGGTAGTGGGATACGACGATACCGAAGACAGCTCA
TGTTATATCCCGCCGTTAACCACCATCAAACAGGATTTTCGCCTGCTGGGGCAAACCAGCGTGGACCGCT
TGCTGCAACTCTCTCAGGGCCAGGCGGTGAAGGGCAATCAGCTGTTGCCCGTCTCACTGGTGAAAAGAAA
AACCACCCTGGCGCCCAATACGCAAACCGCCTCTCCCCGCGCGTTGGCCGATTCATTAATGCAGCTGGCA
CGACAGGTTTCCCGACTGGAAAGCGGGCAGTGAGCGCAACGCAATTAATGTAAGTTAGCTCACTCATTAG
GCACAATTCTCATGTTTGACAGCTTATCATCGACTGCACGGTGCACCAATGCTTCTGGCGTCAGGCAGCC
ATCGGAAGCTGTGGTATGGCTGTGCAGGTCGTAAATCACTGCATAATTCGTGTCGCTCAAGGCGCACTCC
CGTTCTGGATAATGTTTTTTGCGCCGACATCATAACGGTTCTGGCAAATATTCTGAAATGAGCTGTTGAC
AATTAATCATCGGCTCGTATAATGTGTGGAATTGTGAGCGGATAACAATTTCACACAGGAAACAGCCAGT
CCGTTTAGGTGTTTTCACGAGCACTTCACCAACAAGGACCATAGATTATGAAAATCGAAGAACACCATCA
CCATCACCATTCCAGCGGTAAGCTTATGTCCCCTATACTAGGTTATTGGAAAATTAAGGGCCTTGTGCAA
CCCACTCGACTTCTTTTGGAATATCTTGAAGAAAAATATGAAGAGCATTTGTATGAGCGCGATGAAGGTG
ATAAATGGCGAAACAAAAAGTTTGAATTGGGTTTGGAGTTTCCCAATCTTCCTTATTATATTGATGGTGA
TGTTAAATTAACACAGTCTATGGCCATCATACGTTATATAGCTGACAAGCACAACATGTTGGGTGGTTGT
CCAAAAGAGCGTGCAGAGATTTCAATGCTTGAAGGAGCGGTTTTGGATATTAGATACGGTGTTTCGAGAA
TTGCATATAGTAAAGACTTTGAAACTCTCAAAGTTGATTTTCTTAGCAAGCTACCTGAAATGCTGAAAAT
GTTCGAAGATCGTTTATGTCATAAAACATATTTAAATGGTGATCATGTAACCCATCCTGACTTCATGTTG
TATGACGCTCTTGATGTTGTTTTATACATGGACCCAATGTGCCTGGATGCGTTCCCAAAATTAGTTTGTT
TTAAAAAACGTATTGAAGCTATCCCACAAATTGATAAGTACTTGAAATCCAGCAAGTATATAGCATGGCC
TTTGCAGGGCTGGCAAGCCACGTTTGGTGGTGGCGACCATCCTCCAAAATCGGATCTGGAAGTTCTGTTC
CAGGGGCCCCTGTCCAGCGGTCTGGTTCCGCGTGGTTCCGGTACCGCGGCCCAGCCGGCCATGGCCCAGG
GCGCGCTGATGCCGGCCTACGTCAAATTTAACTACATGGCCGAACGTGAAGATGAACTGTCCCTGATCAA
AGGTACGAAAGTTATTGTTATGGAAAAATGTTCCGATGGTTGGTGGCGTGGTTCTTACAATGGTCAAGTC
GGTTGGTTTCCATCCAACTATGTTACCGAAGAAGGTGCGGCCGCATA
[142 nt withheld, positions 2568-2709]
C
[98 nt withheld, positions 2711-2808]
AGTTTGTACTGGTGACGAAACTCAGTGTCTAGCTAGAGTGGC
[149 nt withheld, positions 2851-2999]
T
[41 nt withheld, positions 3001-3041]
T
[62 nt withheld, positions 3043-3104]
A
[35 nt withheld, positions 3106-3140]
CCTCCCTCAATCGGTTGAATGTCGCCCTTTTGTCTTTGGCGCTGGTAAACCATATGAA
[86 nt withheld, positions 3199-3284]
T
[54 nt withheld, positions 3286-3339]
CTAGCGCCGCCCTATACCTTGTCTGCCTCCCCGCGTTGCGTCGCGGTGCATGGAGCCGGGCCACCTCGAC
CTGAATGGAAGCCGGCGGCACCTCGCTAACGGATTCACCACTCCAAGAATTGGAGCCAATCAATTCTTGC
GGAGAACTGTGAATGCGCAAACCAACCCTTGGCAGAACATATCCATCGCGTCCGCCATCTCCAGCAGCCG
CACGCGGCGCATCTCGGGCAGCGTTGGGTCCTGGCCACGGGTGCGCATGATCGTGCTCCTGTCGTTGAGG
ACCCGGCTAGGCTGGCGGGGTTGCCTTACTGGTTAGCAGAATGAATCACCGATACGCGAGCGAACGTGAA
GCGACTGCTGCTGCAAAACGTCTGCGACCTGAGCAACAACATGAATGGTCTTCGGTTTCCGTGTTTCGTA
AAGTCTGGAAACGCGGAAGTCAGCGCCCTGCACCATTATGTTCCGGATCTGCATCGCAGGATGCTGCTGG
CTACCCTGTGGAACACCTACATCTGTATTAACGAAGCGCTGGCATTGACCCTGAGTGATTTTTCTCTGGT
CCCGCCGCATCCATACCGCCAGTTGTTTACCCTCACAACGTTCCAGTAACCGGGCATGTTCATCATCAGT
AACCCGTATCGTGAGCATCCTCTCTCGTTTCATCGGTATCATTACCCCCATGAACAGAAATCCCCCTTAC
ACGGAGGCATCAGTGACCAAACAGGAAAAAACCGCCCTTAACATGGCCCGCTTTATCAGAAGCCAGACAT
TAACGCTTCTGGAGAAACTCAACGAGCTGGACGCGGATGAACAGGCAGACATCTGTGAATCGCTTCACGA
CCACGCTGATGAGCTTTACCGCAGGATCCGCGAAATTGTAAGCGTTAATATTTTGTTAAAATTCGCGTTA
AATTTTTGTTAAATCAGCTCATTTTTTAACCAATAGGCCGAAATCGGCAAAATCCCTTATAAATCAAAAG
AATAGACCGAGATAGGGT
[37 nt withheld, positions 4338-4374]
AAAGAACGTGGACTCCAACGTCAAAGG
[49 nt withheld, positions 4402-4450]
T
[91 nt withheld, positions 4452-4542]
G
[124 nt withheld, positions 4544-4667]
CGCGGATCCTGCCTCGCGCGTTTCGGTGATGACGGTGAAAACCTCTGACACATGCAGCTCCCGGAGACGG
TCACAGCTTGTCTGTAAGCGGATGCCGGGAGCAGACAAGCCCGTCAGGGCGCGTCAGCGGGTGTTGGCGG
GTGTCGGGGCGCAGCCATGACCCAGTCACGTAGCGATAGCGGAGTGTATACTGGCTTAACTATGCGGCAT
CAGAGCAGATTGTACTGAGAGTGCACCATATGCGGTGTGAAATACCGCACAGATGCGTAAGGAGAAAATA
CCGCATCAGGCGCTCTTCCGCTTCCTCGCTCACTGACTCGCTGCGCTCGGTCGTTCGGCTGCGGCGAGCG
GTATCAGCTCACTCAAAGGCGGTAATACGGTTATCCACAGAATCAGGGGATAACGCAGGAAAGAACATGT
GAGCAAAAGGCCAGCAAAAGGCCAGGAACCGTAAAAAGGCCGCGTTGCTGGCGTTTTTCCATAGGCTCCG
CCCCCCTGACGAGCATCACAAAAATCGACGCTCAAGTCAGAGGTGGCGAAACCCGACAGGACTATAAAGA
TACCAGGGTTTCCCCCTGGAAGCTCCCTCGTGCGCTCTCCTGTTCCGACCCTGCCGCTTACCGGATACCT
GTCCGCCTTTCTCCCTTCGGGAAGCGTGGCGCTTTCTCATAGCTCACGCTGTAGGTATCTCAGTTCGGTG
TAGGTCGTTCGCTCCAAGCTGGGCTGTGTGCACGAACCCCCCGTTCAGCCCGACCGCTGCGCCTTATCCG
GTAACTATCGTCTTGAGTCCAACCCGGTAAGACACGACTTATCGCCACTGGCAGCAGCCACTGGTAACAG
GATTAGCAGAGCGAGGTATGTAGGCGGTGCTACAGAGTTCTTGAAGTGGTGGCCTAACTACGGCTACACT
AGAAGGACAGTATTTGGTATCTGCGCTCTGCTGAAGCCAGTTACCTTCGGAAAAAGAGTTGGTAGCTCTT
GATCCGGCAAACAAACCACCGCTGGTAGCGGTGGTTTTTTTGTTTGCAAGCAGCAGATTACGCGCAGAAA
AAAAGGATCTCAAGAAGATCCTTTGATCTTTTCTACGGGGTCTGACGCTCAGTGGAACGAAAACTCACGT
TAAGGGATTTTGGTCATGAGATTATCAAAAAGGATCTTCACCTAGATCCTTTTAAATTAAAAATGAAGTT
TTAAATCAATCTAAAGTATATATGAGTAAACTTGGTCTGACAGTTACCAATGCTTAATCAGTGAGGCACC
TATCTCAGCGATCTGTCTATTTCGTTCATCCATAGTTGCCTGACTCCCCGTCGTGTAGATAACTACGATA
CGGGAGGGCTTACCATCTGGCCCCAGTGCTGCAATGATACCGCGAGACCCACGCTCACCGGCTCCAGATT
TATCAGCAATAAACCAGCCAGCCGGAAGGGCCGAGCGCAGAAGTGGTCCTGCAACTTTATCCGCCTCCAT
CCAGTCTATTAATTGTTGCCGGGAAGCTAGAGTAAGTAGTTCGCCAGTTAATAGTTTGCGCAACGTTGTT
GCCATTGCTGCAGGCATCGTGGTGTCACGCTCGTCGTTTGGTATGGCTTCATTCAGCTCCGGTTCCCAAC
GATCAAGGCGAGTTACATGATCCCCCATATTGTGCAAAAAAGCGGTTAGCTCCTTCGGTCCTCCGATCGT
TGTCAGAAGTAAGTTGGCCGCAGTGTTATCACTCATGGTTATGGCAGCACTGCATAATTCTCTTACTGTC
ATGCCATCCGTAAGATGCTTTTCTGTGACTGGTGAGTACTCAACCAAGTCATTCTGAGAATAGTGTATGC
GGCGACCGAGTTGCTCTTGCCCGGCGTCAACACGGGATAATACCGCGCCACATAGCAGAACTTTAAAAGT
GCTCATCATTGGAAAACGTTCTTCGGGGCGAAAACTCTCAAGGATCTTACCGCTGTTGAGATCCAGTTCG
ATGTAACCCACTCGTGCACCCAACTGATCTTCAGCATCTTTTACTTTCACCAGCGTTTCTGGGTGAGCAA
AAACAGGAAGGCAAAATGCCGCAAAAAAGGGAATAAGGGCGACACGGAAATGTTGAATACTCATACTCTT
CCTTTTTCAATATTATTGAAGCATTTATCAGGGTTATTGTCTCATGAGCGGATACATATTTGAATGTATT
TAGAAAAATAAACAAATAGGGGTTCCGCGCACATTTCCCCGAAAAGTGCCACCTGACGTCTAAGAAACCA
TTATT
Features (pLannotate 1.2.2; 21 found; start..end, strand, type, name):
     63..140     +  promoter       lacIq promoter: lacI (mutant); In the lacIq allele, a single base change in the promoter boosts expression of the lacI gene about 10-fold.
    141..1223    +  CDS            lacI: lac repressor; lacI; The lac repressor binds to the lac operator to inhibit transcription in E. coli. This inhibition can be relieved by adding lactose or isopropyl-β-D-thiogalactopyranoside (IPTG).
   1236..1257    +  protein_bind   CAP binding site: CAP binding activates transcription in the presence of cAMP. E. coli catabolite activator protein
   1276..1293    +  promoter       tet promoter (fragment): E. coli promoter for tetracycline efflux protein gene
   1466..1494    +  promoter       tac promoter: strong E. coli promoter; hybrid between the trp and lac UV5 promoters
   1502..1518    +  protein_bind   lac operator: The lac repressor binds to the lac operator to inhibit transcription in E. coli. This inhibition can be relieved by adding lactose or isopropyl-β-D-thiogalactopyranoside (IPTG). lac repressor encoded by lacI
   1603..1620    +  CDS            6xHis: 6xHis affinity tag
   1636..2289    +  CDS            GST26_SCHJA: Experimental evidence at protein level: Swiss-Prot protein existence level 1. GST isoenzymes appear to play a central role in the parasite detoxification system. Other functions are also suspected including a role in increasing the solubility of haematin in the parasite gut. From Schistosoma japonicum (Blood fluke).
   2338..2565    +  CDS            Nck2 (fragment): NCK2_MOUSE - Also known as Grb4. Experimental evidence at protein level: Swiss-Prot protein existence level 1. Adapter protein which associates with tyrosine-phosphorylated growth factor receptors or their cellular substrates. Maintains low levels of EIF2S1 phosphorylation by promoting its dephosphorylation by PP1. Plays a role in ELK1-dependent transcriptional activation in response to activated Ras signaling (By similarity). From Mus musculus (Mouse).
   2572..2619    +  terminator     fd terminator (sequence withheld): central terminator from bacteriophage fd (Otsuka and Kunisawa, 1982)
   2624..2836    +  CDS            M13 gene III (fragment) (sequence partly withheld): pIII; III; minor coat protein
   2851..3321    +  CDS            M13 gene III (fragment) (sequence partly withheld): pIII; III; minor coat protein
   3343..3413    +  CDS            TcR (fragment): tetracycline efflux protein; tet; confers resistance to tetracycline
   3655..4035    -  CDS            YPB1_ECOLX: Protein predicted: Swiss-Prot protein existence level 4. From Escherichia coli.
   4052..4203    +  CDS            rop (fragment): Rop protein, which maintains plasmids at low copy number; rop
   4239..4667    -  rep_origin     f1 ori (sequence partly withheld): f1 bacteriophage origin of replication; arrow indicates direction of (+) strand synthesis
   4676..4715    +  CDS            rop (fragment): Rop protein, which maintains plasmids at low copy number; rop
   4817..4957    +  misc_feature   bom: basis of mobility region from pBR322
   5143..5730    -  rep_origin     ori: high-copy-number ColE1/pMB1/pBR322/pUC origin of replication
   5904..6761    -  CDS            bla: BLAT_ECOLX - Experimental evidence at protein level: Swiss-Prot protein existence level 1. TEM-type are the most prevalent beta-lactamases in enterobacteria; they hydrolyze the beta-lactam bond in susceptible beta-lactam antibiotics, thus conferring resistance to penicillins and cephalosporins. TEM-3 and TEM-4 are capable of hydrolyzing cefotaxime and ceftazidime. TEM-5 is capable of hydrolyzing ceftazidime. TEM-6 is capable of hydrolyzing ceftazidime and aztreonam. TEM-8/CAZ-2, TEM- 16/CAZ-7 and TEM-24/CAZ-6 are markedly active against ceftazidime. IRT- 4 shows resistance to beta-lactamase in
   6762..6866    -  promoter       AmpR promoter: bla
