[The description below was written by a language model from this plasmid's Addgene catalogue record and pLannotate feature annotations shown in this document.]
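Description:
pHH0103_NCK1-2/3 is a bacterial expression plasmid of about 6.9 kb, built on the pHH0103 backbone, for producing and purifying a single SH3 domain of the human adaptor protein NCK1. The name suggests the second of its three SH3 domains, although the record does not say this outright. It replicates in E. coli from a ColE1/pMB1-type origin with the pBR322 bom region and is selected with ampicillin through a TEM beta-lactamase gene under its own promoter. The catalogue lists it as low copy. The rop gene is annotated only as two fragments interrupted by an f1 phage origin, which could in principle support single-stranded DNA production with helper phage.

Expression is driven by the strong hybrid tac promoter, followed by a lac operator. The plasmid also carries lacI under the lacIq promoter, so transcription stays repressed until it is induced with IPTG. The open reading frame begins with a 6xHis tag, continues into Schistosoma japonicum glutathione S-transferase, and ends with the roughly 220 bp SH3 insert, which was cloned between SfiI and NotI sites. The product is therefore a His-GST-SH3 fusion that can be purified by either nickel or glutathione affinity. The automated annotation labels the insert as a fragment of mouse Nck2, which probably reflects homology-based matching within the closely related NCK family, since the catalogue records it as human NCK1.

Downstream of the insert lie an fd terminator and fragments of M13 gene III. These, together with remnants of a tetracycline resistance gene and promoter, appear to be leftovers from a phagemid and pBR322 lineage rather than working parts of the fusion. The plasmid belongs to a collection made for a family-wide analysis of the binding specificities of human SH3 domains.
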