Addgene plasmid #91420: pHH0103_NCK1-2/3
Purpose: Protein expression and purification of human SH3 domain construct NCK1-2/3
Depositing lab: Sachdev Sidhu. Depositing organization: University of Toronto. Publication: Comprehensive Analysis of the Human SH3 Domain Family Reveals a Wide Variety of Non-canonical Specificities. Teyra J, Huang H, Jain S, Guan X, Dong A, Liu Y, Tempel W, Min J, Tong Y, Kim PM, Bader GD, Sidhu SS. Structure. 2017 Oct 3;25(10):1598-1610.e3. doi: 10.1016/j.str.2017.07.017. Epub 2017 Sep 7. PubMed 28890361.
Backbone
  Vector backbone: pHH0103
  Vector type: Bacterial Expression
Growth in bacteria
  Bacterial resistance: Ampicillin, 100 μg/mL
  Growth temperature: 37°C
  Growth strain: DH5alpha
  Copy number: Low Copy
Gene/Insert
  Gene/Insert name: NCK1-2/3
  Species: H. sapiens (human)
  Insert size (bp): 221
  Entrez Gene: NCK1 (a.k.a. NCK, NCKalpha, nck-1)
  Cloning method: Restriction Enzyme; 5′ cloning site Sfi1 (unknown if destroyed); 3′ cloning site Not1 (unknown if destroyed)
Terms and licenses: Academic/Nonprofit Terms; Industry Terms: Not Available to Industry
How to cite: pHH0103_NCK1-2/3 was a gift from Sachdev Sidhu (Addgene plasmid # 91420 ; http://n2t.net/addgene:91420 ; RRID:Addgene_91420)
