>Addgene plasmid #91420 | pHH0103_NCK1-2/3 | depositor partial sequence | sequence record 175908 | insert sequence
GGTACCGAATTCGGATCCGCGCGCTGATGCCGGCCTACGTCAAATTTAACTACATGGCCGAACGTGAAGA
TGAACTGTCCCTGATCAAAGGTACGAAAGTTATTGTTATGGAAAAATGTTCCGATGGTTGGTGGCGTGGT
TCTTACAATGGTCAAGTCGGTTGGTTTCCATCCAACTATGTTACCGAAGAAGGTGCGGCCGCTAGCTAAG
TCGACGAGCTC
